Addgene plasmid #108023: BMR1_03g00790-bio-His
Purpose: Expresses enzymatically monobiotinylated full-length BMR1_03g00790 ectodomain with no N-linked glycans upon cotransfection with BirA in mammalian cells. Contains a C-terminal rat Cd4 d3+4 tag.
Depositing lab: Gavin Wright. Publication: A library of recombinant Babesia microti cell surface and secreted proteins for diagnostics discovery and reverse vaccinology. Elton CM, Rodriguez M, Ben Mamoun C, Lobo CA, Wright GJ. Int J Parasitol. 2019 Feb;49(2):115-125. doi: 10.1016/j.ijpara.2018.10.003. Epub 2018 Oct 24. PubMed 30367868.
Backbone
  Vector backbone: pTT3
  Backbone manufacturer: Yves Durocher
  Backbone size w/o insert (bp): 6670
  Modifications to backbone: Addition of CD4, biotinylation sequence, 6xhis tags
  Vector type: Mammalian Expression
Growth in bacteria
  Bacterial resistance: Ampicillin, 100 μg/mL
  Growth temperature: 37°C
  Growth strain: DH5alpha
  Copy number: High Copy
Gene/Insert
  Gene/Insert name: BMR1_03g00790
  Species: B. microti
  Insert size (bp): 843
  Mutation: all potential N-linked glycosylation sites (N-X-S/T, where X is not proline) were systematically removed by substituting alanine for serine/threonine at these sites.
  Promoter: CMV
  Tag / fusion protein: ratCD4d3+4,biotinylation sequence, 6xHis (C terminal on backbone)
  Cloning method: Restriction Enzyme; 5′ cloning site NotI (not destroyed); 3′ cloning site AscI (not destroyed)
  Sequencing primers: 5′ CMV-F; 3′ EBVori-F (5'-CCACTCAGTGTTGGCAAATG-3')
Resource information
  A portion of this plasmid was derived from a plasmid made by: Made by gene synthesis. pTT3 was obtained from Yves Durocher, National Research Council of Canada
Terms and licenses: Academic/Nonprofit Terms; Industry Terms: Not Available to Industry
How to cite: BMR1_03g00790-bio-His was a gift from Gavin Wright (Addgene plasmid # 108023 ; http://n2t.net/addgene:108023 ; RRID:Addgene_108023)
