[The description below was written by a language model from this plasmid's Addgene catalogue record and pLannotate feature annotations shown in this document.]
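Description:
BMR1_03g00790-bio-His is a mammalian expression plasmid built on the pTT3 backbone for producing a soluble, secreted form of a Babesia microti cell surface or secreted protein. It is propagated in E. coli through a high-copy ColE1/pUC-type origin with ampicillin selection (AmpR). It also carries an Epstein-Barr virus oriP fragment, which supports episomal maintenance and higher yields in transfected cells that supply EBNA1. Short lac regulatory fragments and other small bacterial remnants in the annotation appear to be backbone leftovers and have no role in expression.

The expression cassette is driven by the CMV enhancer and immediate early promoter. This is followed by adenovirus-derived leader and splice elements with a chimeric intron fragment, which are typical of pTT vectors and enhance transcript processing; the antisense "PTP" annotation most likely just reflects this adenoviral leader sequence. A fragment of a mouse immunoglobulin heavy chain signal sequence is annotated just upstream of the insert, presumably to direct secretion. The 843 bp synthetic insert encodes the full-length BMR1_03g00790 ectodomain and is cloned between retained NotI and AscI sites. All potential N-linked glycosylation sequons were removed by replacing the serine or threonine with alanine, so the parasite protein is not aberrantly glycosylated in mammalian cells. The ectodomain is fused at its C terminus to rat Cd4 domains 3 and 4, a biotinylation sequence and a 6xHis tag, and the cassette ends in a rabbit β-globin polyadenylation signal. The feature table annotates only the Cd4 portion of the tag.

Cotransfection with BirA yields enzymatically monobiotinylated protein, which suits capture on streptavidin, while the His tag allows purification. The plasmid belongs to a library of recombinant B. microti proteins made for diagnostics discovery and reverse vaccinology.
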