Features (pLannotate 1.2.2; 18 found; start..end, strand, type, name):
      7..386     +  enhancer       CMV enhancer: human cytomegalovirus immediate early enhancer
    388..587     +  promoter       CMV promoter: human cytomegalovirus (CMV) immediate early promoter
    655..693     +  misc_feature   Ad SA (fragment): adenovirus major late transcript splice acceptor (Friedrich and Soriano, 1991)
    726..935     -  CDS            PTP (fragment): TERM_ADE02 - Experimental evidence at protein level: Swiss-Prot protein existence level 1. Protein covalently bound to the viral DNA that acts as a primer for viral genomic replication by DNA strand displacement. Assembles on the viral origin of replication in an initiation complex with viral polymerase, DBP, host NFIA and host POU2F1/OCT1. During initiation, the polymerase covalently couples the first dCTP with Ser- 580 of pTP. The terminal protein stimulates the template activity over 20 fold compared to protein-free templates. Neo-synthesized viral genomes are linked to two preterminal prot
    966..1055    +  intron         chimeric intron (fragment): chimera between introns from adenovirus and immunoglobulin heavy chain genes
   1074..1120    +  CDS            IgH signal sequence (fragment): signal sequence from the mouse immunoglobulin heavy chain variable region
   2025..2585    +  CDS            Cd4 (fragment): CD4_RAT - Experimental evidence at protein level: Swiss-Prot protein existence level 1. Integral membrane glycoprotein that plays an essential role in the immune response and serves multiple functions in responses against both external and internal offenses. In T-cells, functions primarily as a coreceptor for MHC class II molecule:peptide complex. The antigens presented by class II peptides are derived from extracellular proteins while class I peptides are derived from cytosolic proteins. Interacts simultaneously with the T-cell receptor (TCR) and the MHC class II presented by antigen presenti
   2745..2800    +  polyA_signal   β-globin poly(A) signal: rabbit β-globin polyadenylation signal (Gil and Proudfoot, 1987)
   3314..4995    -  rep_origin     oriP (fragment): Epstein-Barr virus oriP replication origin (Yates et al., 2000)
   5122..5226    +  promoter       AmpR promoter: bla
   5227..6087    +  CDS            AmpR: β-lactamase; bla; confers resistance to ampicillin, carbenicillin, and related antibiotics
   6258..6846    +  rep_origin     ori: high-copy-number ColE1/pMB1/pBR322/pUC origin of replication
   7029..7121    +  CDS            lacI (fragment): lac repressor; lacI; The lac repressor binds to the lac operator to inhibit transcription in E. coli. This inhibition can be relieved by adding lactose or isopropyl-β-D-thiogalactopyranoside (IPTG).
   7134..7155    +  protein_bind   CAP binding site: CAP binding activates transcription in the presence of cAMP. E. coli catabolite activator protein
   7170..7200    +  promoter       lac promoter: promoter for the E. coli lac operon
   7208..7224    +  protein_bind   lac operator: The lac repressor binds to the lac operator to inhibit transcription in E. coli. This inhibition can be relieved by adding lactose or isopropyl-β-D-thiogalactopyranoside (IPTG). lac repressor encoded by lacI
   7294..7310    +  promoter       tet promoter (fragment): E. coli promoter for tetracycline efflux protein gene
   7320..7345    -  CDS            bla(M) (fragment): β-lactamase lacking the signal sequence; bla(M); allows cytosolic expression of β-lactamase
>Addgene plasmid #108023 | BMR1_03g00790-bio-His | addgene full sequence | sequence record 213187 | Addgene NGS Result
CATGTTGACATTGATTATTGACTAGTTATTAATAGTAATCAATTACGGGGTCATTAGTTCATAGCCCATA
TATGGAGTTCCGCGTTACATAACTTACGGTAAATGGCCCGCCTGGCTGACCGCCCAACGACCCCCGCCCA
TTGACGTCAATAATGACGTATGTTCCCATAGTAACGCCAATAGGGACTTTCCATTGACGTCAATGGGTGG
AGTATTTACGGTAAACTGCCCACTTGGCAGTACATCAAGTGTATCATATGCCAAGTCCGCCCCCTATTGA
CGTCAATGACGGTAAATGGCCCGCCTGGCATTATGCCCAGTACATGACCTTACGGGACTTTCCTACTTGG
CAGTACATCTACGTATTAGTCATCGCTATTACCATGGTGATGCGGTTTTGGCAGTACACCAATGGGCGTG
GATAGCGGTTTGACTCACGGGGATTTCCAAGTCTCCACCCCATTGACGTCAATGGGAGTTTGTTTTGGCA
CCAAAATCAACGGGACTTTCCAAAATGTCGTAATAACCCCGCCCCGTTGACGCAAATGGGCGGTAGGCGT
GTACGGTGGGAGGTCTATATAAGCAGAGCTCGTTTAGTGAACCGTCAGATCCTCACTCTCTTCCGCATCG
CTGTCTGCGAGGGCCAGCTGTTGGGCTCGCGGTTGAGGACAAACTCTTCGCGGTCTTTCCAGTACTCTTG
GATCGGAAACCCGTCGGCCTCCGAACGGTACTCCGCCACCGAGGGACCTGAGCGAGTCCGCATCGACCGG
ATCGGAAAACCTCTCGAGAAAGGCGTCTAACCAGTCACAGTCGCAAGGTAGGCTGAGCACCGTGGCGGGC
GGCAGCGGGTGGCGGTCGGGGTTGTTTCTGGCGGAGGTGCTGCTGATGATGTAATTAAAGTAGGCGGTCT
TGAGACGGCGGATGGTCGAGGTGAGGTGTGGCAGGCTTGAGATCCAGCTGTTGGGGTGAGTACTCCCTCT
CAAAAGCGGGCATTACTTCTGCGCTAAGATTGTCAGTTTCCAAAAACGAGGAGGATTTGATATTCACCTG
GCCCGATCTGGCCATACACTTGAGTGACAATGACATCCACTTTGCCTTTCTCTCCACAGGTGTCCACTCC
CAGGTCCAAGTTTGCCACCATGGAGTTTCAGACCCAGGTACTCATGTCCCTGCTGCTCTGCATGTCTGGT
GCGGCCGCCAAGCTGAACCAGGCCAACAGCCAGAGCGACCCCCTGATGAAGGTGGACACCGTGGAACTGA
GCGCCCTGCGGAAGGACGAGAAAGAGAAGCTGAAAACCTACTTCGACGAGAGCATCGGCCTGGTGCAGAA
GATGTTCGCCAAGTACAAGGCCGTGGTGGAAAAGAGCGGCAGCGAGAGCCAGAAAGAGTCCATCAAGACC
GACGAGACAGCCCTGAACAAAGAGATCAAGGACTTCAAGGATGAGATGAAGTACAGCGAGAAGCACGCCT
GGACCACCGAGCAGTACTACAAGTTCTTCAGCGACTGCGAGGCCCGGATCCCCAAGTTTTTCAAGCACGT
GAAGAACGCCAAAGAAATCATCAGCAGCCTGTACGAGGAAGTGAAAGAGGACGGCAACAAAGCCGTGAAG
GCCGGCAAGGACGGCCTGAAGAGAGAGTTCGAGATCCTGGAAATCCAGGAAAAGTCCACCTTCCAGTACC
CCATCATCCGGGACCTGGTCGAGCTGTCCGAGAAGCGGGTGGACGACATCCCCTACAACTGCAAGGTGTC
CCACGGCTACACCAACACCGCCGCCATTAAGAAGAATATCGCCGACATCAAGAAAAAGCACGACAGCATC
GTGGCCGTGAACACCTACGAAGAGAAGGACCTGAAGAAAGTGTCCGACGAGTACGCCGAGTTCGAAACCC
TGGTCAAGGACAGCAAGAACAAGGTGCTGTCCCTGTACAACATGGCCAAGAAGAACCTGGAATCCCAGAG
CAAGGACTCCAGCATGACCTTTTTCGAGAAACACATCGACGGCTTCCCCAATAGCGCTGGCGCTGGCGCG
CCGTCGACCTCCATCACGGCCTATAAGAGTGAGGGGGAGTCAGCGGAGTTCTCCTTCCCACTCAACCTTG
GAGAGGAAAGCCTGCAGGGAGAGTTGAGATGGAAGGCAGAGAAGGCTCCTTCTTCCCAGTCCTGGATCAC
CTTCTCCCTAAAGAACCAAAAGGTGTCTGTGCAGAAGTCTACTAGCAACCCCAAGTTCCAGCTGTCCGAA
ACGCTCCCACTCACCCTTCAGATACCCCAGGTCTCCCTTCAGTTTGCTGGTTCTGGCAACCTGACCCTGA
CTCTGGACAGAGGGATACTGTATCAGGAAGTGAACCTGGTGGTGATGAAAGTGACTCAGCCCGACAGCAA
CACTTTGACCTGTGAGGTGATGGGACCCACCTCACCCAAGATGAGACTGATCTTGAAGCAGGAGAATCAG
GAGGCCAGGGTCTCCAGGCAGGAGAAAGTGATTCAAGTGCAGGCCCCTGAAGCAGGGGTGTGGCAATGTC
TACTGAGTGAAGGTGAAGAGGTCAAGATGGACTCCAAGATCCAGGTTTTATCCAAAGGGTTGAATTCCGG
CAGCCTGCACCACATCCTGGACGCCCAGAAGATGCTGTGGAACCACAGGGACAGGAACCTGCCTCCTCTG
GCCCCTCTGGGCCCCCACCACCATCACCACCATTGAGTCTAGACACGTGATTAATTAAGGATCCCCCGAC
CTCGACCTCTGGCTAATAAAGGAAATTTATTTTCATTGCAATAGTGTGTTGGAATTTTTTGTGTCTCTCA
CTCGGAAGGACATATGGGAGGGCAAATCATTTGGTCGAGATCCCTCGGAGATCTCTAGCTAGAGGATCGA
TCCCCGCCCCGGACGAACTAAACCTGACTACGACATCTCTGCCCCTTCTTCGCGGGGCAGTGCATGTAAT
CCCTTCAGTTGGTTGGTACAACTTGCCAACTGGGCCCTGTTCCACATGTGACACGGGGGGGGACCAAACA
CAAAGGGGTTCTCTGACTGTAGTTGACATCCTTATAAATGGATGTGCACATTTGCCAACACTGAGTGGCT
TTCATCCTGGAGCAGACTTTGCAGTCTGTGGACTGCAACACAACATTGCCTTTATGTGTAACTCTTGGCT
GAAGCTCTTACACCAATGCTGGGGGACATGTACCTCCCAGGGGCCCAGGAAGACTACGGGAGGCTACACC
AACGTCAATCAGAGGGGCCTGTGTAGCTACCGATAAGCGGACCCTCAAGAGGGCATTAGCAATAGTGTTT
ATAAGGCCCCCTTGTTAACCCTAAACGGGTAGCATATGCTTCCCGGGTAGTAGTATATACTATCCAGACT
AACCCTAATTCAATAGCATATGTTACCCAACGGGAAGCATATGCTATCGAATTAGGGTTAGTAAAAGGGT
CCTAAGGAACAGCGATATCTCCCACCCCATGAGCTGTCACGGTTTTATTTACATGGGGTCAGGATTCCAC
GAGGGTAGTGAACCATTTTAGTCACAAGGGCAGTGGCTGAAGATCAAGGAGCGGGCAGTGAACTCTCCTG
AATCTTCGCCTGCTTCTTCATTCTCCTTCGTTTAGCTAATAGAATAACTGCTGAGTTGTGAACAGTAAGG
TGTATGTGAGGTGCTCGAAAACAAGGTTTCAGGTGACGCCCCCAGAATAAAATTTGGACGGGGGGTTCAG
TGGTGGCATTGTGCTATGACACCAATATAACCCTCACAAACCCCTTGGGCAATAAATACTAGTGTAGGAA
TGAAACATTCTGAATATCTTTAACAATAGAAATCCATGGGGTGGGGACAAGCCGTAAAGACTGGATGTCC
ATCTCACACGAATTTATGGCTATGGGCAACACATAATCCTAGTGCAATATGATACTGGGGTTATTAAGAT
GTGTCCCAGGCAGGGACCAAGACAGGTGAACCATGTTGTTACACTCTATTTGTAACAAGGGGAAAGAGAG
TGGACGCCGACAGCAGCGGACTCCACTGGTTGTCTCTAACACCCCCGAAAATTAAACGGGGCTCCACGCC
AATGGGGCCCATAAACAAAGACAAGTGGCCACTCTTTTTTTTGAAATTGTGGAGTGGGGGCACGCGTCAG
CCCCCACACGCCGCCCTGCGGTTTTGGACTGTAAAATAAGGGTGTAATAACTTGGCTGATTGTAACCCCG
CTAACCACTGCGGTCAAACCACTTGCCCACAAAACCACTAATGGCACCCCGGGGAATACCTGCATAAGTA
GGTGGGCGGGCCAAGATAGGGGCGCGATTGCTGCGATCTGGAGGACAAATTACACACACTTGCGCCTGAG
CGCCAAGCACAGGGTTGTTGGTCCTCATATTCACGAGGTCGCTGAGAGCACGGTGGGCTAATGTTGCCAT
GGGTAGCATATACTACCCAAATATCTGGATAGCATATGCTATCCTAATCTATATCTGGGTAGCATAGGCT
ATCCTAATCTATATCTGGGTAGCATATGCTATCCTAATCTATATCTGGGTAGTATATGCTATCCTAATTT
ATATCTGGGTAGTATATGCTATCCTAATTTATATCTGGGTAGCATAGGCTATCCTAATCTATATCTGGGT
AGCATATGCTATCCTAATCTGTATCCGGGTAGCATATGCTATCCTAATAGAGATTAGGGTAGTATATGCT
ATCCTAATTTATATCTGGGTAGCATATACTACCCAAATATCTGGATAGCATATGCTATCCTAATCTATAT
CTGGGTAGCATAGGCTATCCTAATCTATATCTGGGTAGCATATGCTATCCTAATCTATATCTGGGTAGTA
TATGCTATCCTAATTTATATCTGGGTAGTATATGCTATCCTAATTTATATCTGGGTAGCATAGGCTATCC
TAATCTATATCTGGGTAGCATATGCTATCCTAATCTATATCTGGGTAGTATATGCTATCCTAATCTGTAT
CCGGGTAGCATATGCTATCCTCATGATAAGCTGTCAAACATGAGAATTTTCTTGAAGACGAAAGGGCCTC
GTGATACGCCTATTTTTATAGGTTAATGTCATGATAATAATGGTTTCTTAGACGTCAGGTGGCACTTTTC
GGGGAAATGTGCGCGGAACCCCTATTTGTTTATTTTTCTAAATACATTCAAATATGTATCCGCTCATGAG
ACAATAACCCTGATAAATGCTTCAATAATATTGAAAAAGGAAGAGTATGAGTATTCAACATTTCCGTGTC
GCCCTTATTCCCTTTTTTGCGGCATTTTGCCTTCCTGTTTTTGCTCACCCAGAAACGCTGGTGAAAGTAA
AAGATGCTGAAGATCAGTTGGGTGCACGAGTGGGTTACATCGAACTGGATCTCAACAGCGGTAAGATCCT
TGAGAGTTTTCGCCCCGAAGAACGTTTTCCAATGATGAGCACTTTTAAAGTTCTGCTATGTGGCGCGGTA
TTATCCCGTGTTGACGCCGGGCAAGAGCAACTCGGTCGCCGCATACACTATTCTCAGAATGACTTGGTTG
AGTACTCACCAGTCACAGAAAAGCATCTTACGGATGGCATGACAGTAAGAGAATTATGCAGTGCTGCCAT
AACCATGAGTGATAACACTGCGGCCAACTTACTTCTGACAACGATCGGAGGACCGAAGGAGCTAACCGCT
TTTTTGCACAACATGGGGGATCATGTAACTCGCCTTGATCGTTGGGAACCGGAGCTGAATGAAGCCATAC
CAAACGACGAGCGTGACACCACGATGCCTGCAGCAATGGCAACAACGTTGCGCAAACTATTAACTGGCGA
ACTACTTACTCTAGCTTCCCGGCAACAATTAATAGACTGGATGGAGGCGGATAAAGTTGCAGGACCACTT
CTGCGCTCGGCCCTTCCGGCTGGCTGGTTTATTGCTGATAAATCTGGAGCCGGTGAGCGTGGGTCTCGCG
GTATCATTGCAGCACTGGGGCCAGATGGTAAGCCCTCCCGTATCGTAGTTATCTACACGACGGGGAGTCA
GGCAACTATGGATGAACGAAATAGACAGATCGCTGAGATAGGTGCCTCACTGATTAAGCATTGGTAACTG
TCAGACCAAGTTTACTCATATATACTTTAGATTGATTTAAAACTTCATTTTTAATTTAAAAGGATCTAGG
TGAAGATCCTTTTTGATAATCTCATGACCAAAATCCCTTAACGTGAGTTTTCGTTCCACTGAGCGTCAGA
CCCCGTAGAAAAGATCAAAGGATCTTCTTGAGATCCTTTTTTTCTGCGCGTAATCTGCTGCTTGCAAACA
AAAAAACCACCGCTACCAGCGGTGGTTTGTTTGCCGGATCAAGAGCTACCAACTCTTTTTCCGAAGGTAA
CTGGCTTCAGCAGAGCGCAGATACCAAATACTGTTCTTCTAGTGTAGCCGTAGTTAGGCCACCACTTCAA
GAACTCTGTAGCACCGCCTACATACCTCGCTCTGCTAATCCTGTTACCAGTGGCTGCTGCCAGTGGCGAT
AAGTCGTGTCTTACCGGGTTGGACTCAAGACGATAGTTACCGGATAAGGCGCAGCGGTCGGGCTGAACGG
GGGGTTCGTGCACACAGCCCAGCTTGGAGCGAACGACCTACACCGAACTGAGATACCTACAGCGTGAGCT
ATGAGAAAGCGCCACGCTTCCCGAAGGGAGAAAGGCGGACAGGTATCCGGTAAGCGGCAGGGTCGGAACA
GGAGAGCGCACGAGGGAGCTTCCAGGGGGAAACGCCTGGTATCTTTATAGTCCTGTCGGGTTTCGCCACC
TCTGACTTGAGCGTCGATTTTTGTGATGCTCGTCAGGGGGGCGGAGCCTATGGAAAAACGCCAGCAACGC
GGCCTTTTTACGGTTCCTGGCCTTTTGCTGGCCTTTTGCTCACATGTTCTTTCCTGCGTTATCCCCTGAT
TCTGTGGATAACCGTATTACCGCCTTTGAGTGAGCTGATACCGCTCGCCGCAGCCGAACGACCGAGCGCA
GCGAGTCAGTGAGCGAGGAAGCGGAAGAGCGCCCAATACGCAAACCGCCTCTCCCCGCGCGTTGGCCGAT
TCATTAATGCAGCTGGCACGACAGGTTTCCCGACTGGAAAGCGGGCAGTGAGCGCAACGCAATTAATGTG
AGTTAGCTCACTCATTAGGCACCCCAGGCTTTACACTTTATGCTTCCGGCTCGTATGTTGTGTGGAATTG
TGAGCGGATAACAATTTCACACAGGAAACAGCTATGACCATGATTACGCCAAGCTCTAGCTAGAGGTCGA
CCAATTCTCATGTTTGACAGCTTATCATCGCAGATCCGGGCAACGTTGTTGCCATTGCTGCAGGCGCAGA
ACTGGTAGGTATGGAAGATCTATACATTGAATCAATATTGGCAATTAGCCATATTAGTCATTGGTTATAT
AGCATAAATCAATATTGGCTATTGGCCATTGCATACGTTGTATCTATATCATAATATGTACATTTATATT
GGCTCATGTCCAATATGACCGC
